Addgene plasmid #25926: myc-Rapr-FAK
Depositing lab: Klaus Hahn. Depositing organization: University of North Carolina at Chapel Hill. Publication: Engineered allosteric activation of kinases in living cells. Karginov AV, Ding F, Kota P, Dokholyan NV, Hahn KM. Nat Biotechnol. 2010 Jul;28(7):743-7. doi: 10.1038/nbt.1639. Epub 2010 Jun 27. PubMed 20581846.
Backbone
  Vector backbone: pRc/CMV
  Backbone size w/o insert (bp): 5500
  Vector type: Mammalian Expression
Growth in bacteria
  Bacterial resistance: Ampicillin, 100 μg/mL
  Growth temperature: 37°C
  Growth strain: DH5alpha
  Copy number: High Copy
Gene/Insert
  Gene/Insert name: RapR-FAK
  Species: M. musculus (mouse)
  Insert size (bp): 3800
  GenBank ID: NM_007982
  Entrez Gene: Ptk2 (a.k.a. FADK 1, FAK, FRNK, Fadk, p125FAK)
  Tag / fusion protein: Myc (N terminal on insert)
  Cloning method: Restriction Enzyme; 5′ cloning site KpnI (not destroyed); 3′ cloning site BglII (not destroyed)
  Sequencing primers: 5′ CMV-Fw
Terms and licenses: Academic/Nonprofit Terms; Industry Terms: Not Available to Industry
How to cite: myc-Rapr-FAK was a gift from Klaus Hahn (Addgene plasmid # 25926 ; http://n2t.net/addgene:25926 ; RRID:Addgene_25926)
