[The description below was written by a language model from this plasmid's Addgene catalogue record.]
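Description:
myc-Rapr-FAK is a mammalian expression plasmid built on the pRc/CMV backbone (about 5.5 kb without insert). It carries an insert of roughly 3.8 kb encoding RapR-FAK, an engineered form of mouse focal adhesion kinase (Ptk2, also known as FAK or p125FAK). The insert was placed between KpnI and BglII sites, both of which remain intact, and it bears an N-terminal Myc epitope tag for detecting the expressed protein with anti-Myc antibodies. The backbone name and the use of a CMV forward sequencing primer indicate that expression is driven by the cytomegalovirus immediate-early promoter, a strong constitutive promoter in most mammalian cell lines. In bacteria the plasmid is maintained at high copy number under ampicillin selection. The record does not list a mammalian selection marker, the origin of replication or the polyadenylation signal, and no feature table is provided, so these elements cannot be confirmed here.

The construct comes from work on engineered allosteric activation of kinases in living cells. The "RapR" designation suggests a rapamycin-regulated kinase whose catalytic activity can be switched on by adding a small molecule. However, the catalogue fields do not describe the specific modification made to the FAK sequence, where any regulatory domain was inserted, or whether a co-expressed partner protein is needed. Its likely use is transfection into mammalian cells to gain temporal control over FAK activity, so that signalling downstream of this adhesion-associated tyrosine kinase can be studied. The Myc tag allows the engineered protein to be distinguished from endogenous FAK.
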