>Addgene plasmid #25926 | myc-Rapr-FAK | depositor partial sequence | sequence record 12149 | Author sequence
CTGCTTACTGGCTTATCGAAATTAATACGACTCACTATAGGGAGACCCAAGCTTGGTACCGAGCTCGGAT
CCACTAGTAACGGCCGCCAGTGTGCTGGAATTCTGCAGATATCCATCACACTGGCGGCCCCCTCGAGGTC
GACGATTGAATTGGCCACCATGGAGCAGAAGCTGATCTCCGAGGAGGACCTGGGATCCCCTGCTTATCTT
GACCCAAACTTGAATCACACACCAAGTTCGAGTACTAAGACTCACCTGGGTACTGGCATGGAACGGTCCC
CTGGTGCAATGGAACGAGTATTAAAGGTCTTTCATCATTTTGAAAGCAGTAGTGAGCCAACCACCTGGGC
CAGTATTATCAGGCATGGAGATGCTACTGATGTCAGGGGCATCATTCAGAAGATAGTGGACAGTCACAAA
GTAAAGCACGTGGCCTGCTATGGATTTCGCCTCAGTCACCTGCGATCGGAGGAGGTGCACTGGCTGCACG
TGGACATGGGTGTCTCCAGTGTGAGGGAGAAATATGAACTCGCCCACCCACCAGAGGAGTGGAAATATGA
GTTGAGAATTCGTTACTTGCCAAAAGGATTTCTAAACCAGTTTACTGAAGATAAGCCAACATTGAATTTC
TTCTATCAACAGGTGAAGAGTGACTACATGCAAGAAATAGCTGATCAAGTAGACCAAGAAATAGCTTTGA
AGTTGGGTTGTTTGGAAATTAGGCGATCCTATTGGGAGATGAGGGGTAATGCCCTAGAGAAGAAGTCCAA
CTATGAAGTATTAGAAAAAGATGTTGGTTTAAAGCGATTTTTTCCTAAGAGTTTACTGGATTCTGTCAAG
GCCAAAACACTAAGAAAGCTGATCCAGCAAACATTCAGGCAGTTTGCCAACCTTAATAGAGAAGAAAGCA
TCCTGAAATTCTTTGAGATTCTTTCTCCTGTGTACAGATTTGACAAAGAGTGCTTCAAGTGTGCCCTTGG
GTCAAGTTGGATCATTTCTGTGGAATTGGCAATCGGCCCAGAAGAAGGGATCAGTTACCTGACAGACAAA
GGCTGCAATCCCACACACCTAGCAGACTTTAACCAAGTGCAGACCATCCAGTACTCAAACAGTGAAGACA
AAGACAGGAAAGGAATGCTACAACTCAAAATCGCTGGTGCTCCTGAGCCTCTGACCGTGACGGCACCATC
CCTAACCATTGCCGAGAACATGGCCGACCTGATTGATGGATACTGCCGGCTGGTGAATGGAGCCACACAA
TCTTTCATCATCAGACCCCAGAAAGAAGGTGAACGGGCGTTGCCATCAATACCAAAGTTGGCCAACAGTG
AAAAGCAAGGCATGCGGACACATGCAGTCTCTGTGTCAGAGACAGATGACTATGCAGAGATCATCGATGA
GGAAGACACATACACCATGCCCTCGACCAGGGATTATGAGATTCAGAGAGAAAGAATAGAACTTGGACGC
TGTATTGGAGAAGGTCAGTTTGGAGATGTACATCAAGGCGTGTACGGCCCAGGAACCTGCGTGGTGCACT
ACACCGGGATGCTTGAAGATGGAAAGAAATTTGATTCCTCCCGGGACAGAAACAAGCCCTTTAAGTTTAT
GCTAGGCAAGCAGGAGGTGATCCGAGGCTGGGAAGAAGGGGTTGCCCAGATGAGTGTGGGTCAGAGAGCC
AAACTGACTATATCTCCAGATTATGCCTATGGTGCCACTGGGCACCCAGGCATCATCCCACCACATGCCA
CTCTCGTCTTCGATGTGGAGCTTCTAAAACTGGAAGGCCCAGGTTTGGCTGTTGCAATCAAAACATGTAA
AAACTGTACTTCGGACAGCGTGAGAGAGAAGTTCCTTCAAGAAGCCTTAACAATGCGTCAGTTTGACCAT
CCTCACATCGTGAAGCTGATTGGAGTCATTACAGAGAACCCTGTCTGGATAATCATGGAGTTGTGCACAC
TTGGAGAGCTGAGGTCATTTTTGCAAGTAAGAAAATACAGCTTGGACCTGGCATCTTTGATATTATATGC
CTATCAGCTTAGTACAGCACTCGCGTATCTGGAGAGCAAAAGATTTGTTCACAGGGACATTGCTGCTCGG
AATGTTCTGGTGTCTTCAAATGATTGTGTAAAATTGGGAGACTTTGGATTATCTCGATATATGGAAGACA
GTACTTACTATAAAGCTTCCAAAGGAAAATTACCTATTAAATGGATGGCTCCAGAGTCAATCAATTTTCG
ACGTTTTACCTCAGCTAGTGACGTGTGGATGTTTGGTGTGTGTATGTGGGAGATACTGATGCATGGCGTG
AAGCCTTTTCAAGGAGTGAAGAACAATGATGTGATCGGTCGAATTGAAAATGGGGAAAGATTACCAATGC
CTCCAAATTGTCCTCCCACCCTCTACAGCCTTATGACGAAATGTTGGGCCTATGACCCCAGCAGGCGGCC
CAGGTTTACTGAACTAAAAGCTCAGCTCAGCACAATCCTGGAGGAGGAGAAGGTGCAGCAAGAAGAACGG
ATGAGGATGGAATCCAGAAGACAGGCTACCGTGTCCTGGGACTCTGGAGGGTCTGATGAAGCACCACCCA
AGCCCAGCAGACCTGGTTATCCTAGCCCGAGATCCAGTGAAGGATTTTATCCCAGCCCACAGCACATGGT
CCAGACCAATCACTACCAGGTCTCTGGCTACCCGGGTTCCCATGGAATCCCAGCCATGGCTGGCAGCATT
TACCAAGGTCAGGCATCTCTTCTGGACCAGACAGAATTGTGGAATCACAGACCTCAGGAGATGTCCATGT
GGCAGCCCAGTGTGGAGGATTCGGCAGCTTTGGACCTTCGAGGGATGGGACAGGTGCTTCCCCCTCACCT
GATGGAAGAGCGGCTAATCCGACAGCAGCAGGAAATGGAAGAAGACCAGCGCTGGCTGGAGAAGGAAGAG
CGATTCCTGAAACCTGATGTGAGGCTCTCTCGAGGCAGCATCGACAGGGAAGACGGGAGTTTTCAGGGTC
CGACTGGAAACCAACACATCTATCAGCCTGTGGGGAAGCCAGATCCTGCAGCTCCACCAAAGAAACCTCC
TCGCCCTGGAGCACCTGGCCACCTAAGCAACCTGTCCAGCATCAGCAGCCCTGCAGACAGCTACAATGAG
GGTGTCAAGCTTCAGCCCCAGGAAATCAGCCCCCCTCCCACTGCCAACCTTGACCGGTCCAATGACAAGG
TATATGAGAATGTGACAGGCCTAGTGAAGGCTGTCATCGAGATGTCCAGCAAAATCCAGCCAGCTCCTCC
AGAAGAGTACGTCCCTATGGTGAAGGAAGTTGGCCTGGCCCTGCGGACCTTACTAGCCACGGTGGATGAG
ACCATTCCTGCTCTTCCAGCCAGCACTCATCGAGAGATCGAGATGGCACAGAAGCTGCTGAACTCCGACT
TAGGCGAGCTCATCAGCAAGATGAAGCTGGCGCAGCAGTACGTCATGACCAGCCTGCAGCAGGAGTATAA
GAAGCAGATGCTGACAGCTGCTCACGCCCTGGCTGTGGATGCCAAGAACCTACTTGATGTTATTGATCAA
GCAAGACTGAAAATGCTAGGGCAGACACGGCCACACTGAGCCCCTGGCCATTGAACGTGGCTTTCTGCCC
TTTGGGAGATCTTCTCTAGCATTCCACCAGCAGCGAGGAAGTAACCTTAGCCTCTGTAGCCCGTGCTCAC
GGCTCCAACTGAATGACAGCTAGCTGAAAGTCTCTCTTGTATAAGTTTCATCACTTATACATGGTTTTGA
TTTTGTTATTTTTCTAAATAGTGTTCAGAAAACTCTGGAT
