>Addgene plasmid #25926 | myc-Rapr-FAK | addgene partial sequence | sequence record 31658 | 25926 with CMV-F
GAGCTCTCTGGCTAACTAGAGAACCCACTGCTTACTGGCTTATCGAAATTAATACGACTCACTATAGGGA
GACCCAAGCTTGGTACCGAGCTCGGATCCACTAGTAACGGCCGCCAGTGTGCTGGAATTCTGCAGATATC
CATCACACTGGCGGCCCCCTCGAGGTCGACGATTGAATTGGCCACCATGGAGCAGAAGCTGATCTCCGAG
GAGGACCTGGGATCCCCTGCTTATCTTGACCCAAACTTGAATCACACACCAAGTTCGAGTACTAAGACTC
ACCTGGGTACTGGCATGGAACGGTCCCCTGGTGCAATGGAACGAGTATTAAAGGTCTTTCATCATTTTGA
AAGCAGTAGTGAGCCAACCACCTGGGCCAGTATTATCAGGCATGGAGATGCTACTGATGTCAGGGGCATC
ATTCAGAAGATAGTGGACAGTCACAAAGTAAAGCACGTGGCCTGCTATGGATTTCGCCTCAGTCACCTGC
GATCGGAGGAGGTGCACTGGCTGCACGTGGACATGGGTGTCTCCAGTGTGAGGGAGAAATATGAACTCGC
CCACCCACCAGAGGAGTGGAAATATGAGTTGAGAATTCGTTACTTGCCAAAAGGATTTCTAAACCAGTTT
ACTGAAGATAAGCCAACATTGAATTTCTTCTATCAACAGGTGAAGAGTGACTACATGCAAGAAATAGCTG
ATCAAGTAGACCAAGAAATAGCTTTGAAGTTGGGTTGTTTGGAAATTAGGCGATCCTATTGGGAGATGAG
GGGTAATGCCCTAGAGAAGAAGTCCAACTATGAAGTATTAGAAAAAGATGTTGNTTAAAGCGATTTTTTC
CTAAGAGTTTACTGGNTTCTGTCAAGGCCAAAACACTAAGAAAGCTGATCCAGCAAACATTCAGGCAGTT
TGCCAACCTTAATAGAGAAGAAAGCATCCTGAAATTCTTTGAGATTCTTTCT
